Addgene plasmid #148737: pnEA-NpM-HsNot3_1-212_AF
Purpose: Bacterial Expression of HsNot3_1-212
Depositing lab: Elisa Izaurralde. Depositing organization: Max Planck Institute for Developmental Biology. Publication: Drosophila Bag-of-marbles directly interacts with the CAF40 subunit of the CCR4-NOT complex to elicit repression of mRNA targets. Sgromo A, Raisch T, Backhaus C, Keskeny C, Alva V, Weichenrieder O, Izaurralde E. RNA. 2018 Mar;24(3):381-395. doi: 10.1261/rna.064584.117. Epub 2017 Dec 18. PubMed 29255063.
Backbone
  Vector backbone: Unknown
  Vector type: Bacterial Expression
Growth in bacteria
  Bacterial resistance: Ampicillin, 100 μg/mL
  Growth temperature: 37°C
  Growth strain: DH5alpha
  Copy number: Low Copy
Gene/Insert
  Gene/Insert name: HsNot3_1-212 (alt name: CNOT3 cloned from a Kazusa clone: KIAA0691)
  Species: H. sapiens (human)
  Entrez Gene: CNOT3 (a.k.a. IDDSADF, LENG2, NOT3, NOT3H)
  Cloning method: Unknown
Terms and licenses: Academic/Nonprofit Terms; Industry Terms: Not Available to Industry
Depositor comments: sequence given by NCBI: NM_014516.3. Plasmids from this collection were made available to the research community and donated after the lab closed. Please note that the sequence provided by the depositing laboratory may be theoretical/predicted or based on Sanger sequencing results. There may be discrepancies between sequencing results obtained by Addgene and the depositor sequence. If an Addgene verified sequence is not available, please contact before placing your order to request that our lab fully sequence the plasmid.
How to cite: pnEA-NpM-HsNot3_1-212_AF was a gift from Elisa Izaurralde (Addgene plasmid # 148737 ; http://n2t.net/addgene:148737 ; RRID:Addgene_148737)
