[The description below was written by a language model from this plasmid's Addgene catalogue record and pLannotate feature annotations shown in this document.]
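Description:
pnEA-NpM-HsNot3_1-212_AF is a 7,458-nt bacterial expression plasmid for producing an N-terminal fragment (residues 1–212) of human CNOT3, the NOT3 subunit of the CCR4-NOT deadenylase complex. The catalogue lists the backbone as unknown, but the annotated features show a pBR322/pET-like architecture. It carries a ColE1/pMB1-type origin together with the bom mobility region and the rop gene, which keeps copy number low, in line with the low-copy designation in the record. Selection is by ampicillin through the bla β-lactamase gene and its own promoter. Several tetracycline-resistance fragments and a tet promoter are also annotated. These look like remnants of a disrupted pBR322 tet gene rather than a functional marker.

The expression cassette is driven by a T7 promoter followed directly by a lac operator and the phage T7 gene 10 ribosome binding site. A plasmid-borne lacI gene supplies the repressor, so transcription needs a host that provides T7 RNA polymerase and is induced with IPTG. The reading frame begins with a signal-sequence-less maltose binding protein, which stays in the cytosol and serves as an N-terminal solubility and affinity tag. A short linker region separates it from the CNOT3 fragment; the feature table does not annotate this linker, so any protease cleavage site there is not stated. A short fragment matching a T7 gene 10B-derived solubility tag is annotated downstream of the insert, just before the T7 terminator, and is probably residual vector sequence. The insert is reported to derive from a Kazusa cDNA clone. The stated purpose is recombinant expression of this CNOT3 fragment in bacteria, and the associated study concerns protein interactions within the CCR4-NOT complex. The deposited sequence may be theoretical rather than experimentally verified.
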