Features (pLannotate 1.2.2; 20 found; start..end, strand, type, name):
    104..208     +  promoter       AmpR promoter: bla
    209..1069    +  CDS            AmpR: β-lactamase; bla; confers resistance to ampicillin, carbenicillin, and related antibiotics
   1240..1828    +  rep_origin     ori: high-copy-number ColE1/pMB1/pBR322/pUC origin of replication
   2014..2156    -  misc_feature   bom: basis of mobility region from pBR322
   2258..2449    -  CDS            rop: Rop protein, which maintains plasmids at low copy number; rop
   2466..2846    +  CDS            YPB1_ECOLX: Protein predicted: Swiss-Prot protein existence level 4. From Escherichia coli.
   3088..3712    -  CDS            TcR (fragment): tetracycline efflux protein; tet; confers resistance to tetracycline
   3727..3748    -  protein_bind   CAP binding site: CAP binding activates transcription in the presence of cAMP. E. coli catabolite activator protein
   3761..4843    -  CDS            lacI: lac repressor; lacI; The lac repressor binds to the lac operator to inhibit transcription in E. coli. This inhibition can be relieved by adding lactose or isopropyl-β-D-thiogalactopyranoside (IPTG).
   4844..4921    -  promoter       lacI promoter: lacI
   4929..5208    -  CDS            TcR (fragment): tetracycline efflux protein; tet; confers resistance to tetracycline
   5230..5248    +  promoter       T7 promoter: promoter for bacteriophage T7 RNA polymerase
   5249..5273    +  protein_bind   lac operator: The lac repressor binds to the lac operator to inhibit transcription in E. coli. This inhibition can be relieved by adding lactose or isopropyl-β-D-thiogalactopyranoside (IPTG). lac repressor encoded by lacI
   5288..5310    +  RBS            RBS: efficient ribosome binding site from bacteriophage T7 gene 10 (Olins and Rangwala, 1989)
   5321..6417    +  CDS            MBP (fragment): maltose binding protein from E. coli; malE (mutated); This version of the gene does not encode a signal sequence, so MBP will remain in the cytosol.
   6469..7101    +  CDS            CNOT3 (fragment): CNOT3_HUMAN - Also known as KIAA0691, LENG2, NOT3. Experimental evidence at protein level: Swiss-Prot protein existence level 1. Component of the CCR4-NOT complex which is one of the major cellular mRNA deadenylases and is linked to various cellular processes including bulk mRNA degradation, miRNA-mediated repression, translational repression during translational initiation and general transcription regulation. Additional complex functions may be a consequence of its influence on mRNA expression. May be involved in metabolic regulation; may be involved in recruitment of the CCR4-NOT complex to
   7142..7191    +  CDS            SET1 (fragment): solubility-enhancement tag derived from T7 phage gene 10B
   7199..7246    +  terminator     T7 terminator: transcription terminator for bacteriophage T7 RNA polymerase
   7269..7373    -  CDS            TcR (fragment): tetracycline efflux protein; tet; confers resistance to tetracycline
   7421..7449    -  promoter       tet promoter: E. coli promoter for tetracycline efflux protein gene
>Addgene plasmid #148737 | pnEA-NpM-HsNot3_1-212_AF | depositor full sequence | sequence record 291185 | Full Sequence
TTCTTGAAGACGAAAGGGCCTCGTGATACGCCTATTTTTATAGGTTAATGTCATGATAATAATGGTTTCT
TAGACGTCAGGTGGCACTTTTCGGGGAAATGTGCGCGGAACCCCTATTTGTTTATTTTTCTAAATACATT
CAAATATGTATCCGCTCATGAGACAATAACCCTGATAAATGCTTCAATAATATTGAAAAAGGAAGAGTAT
GAGTATTCAACATTTCCGTGTCGCCCTTATTCCCTTTTTTGCGGCATTTTGCCTTCCTGTTTTTGCTCAC
CCAGAAACGCTGGTGAAAGTAAAAGATGCTGAAGATCAGTTGGGTGCACGAGTGGGTTACATCGAACTGG
ATCTCAACAGCGGTAAGATCCTTGAGAGTTTTCGCCCCGAAGAACGTTTTCCAATGATGAGCACTTTTAA
AGTTCTGCTATGTGGCGCGGTATTATCCCGTGTTGACGCCGGGCAAGAGCAACTCGGTCGCCGCATACAC
TATTCTCAGAATGACTTGGTTGAGTACTCACCAGTCACAGAAAAGCATCTTACGGATGGCATGACAGTAA
GAGAATTATGCAGTGCTGCCATAACCATGAGTGATAACACTGCGGCCAACTTACTTCTGACAACGATCGG
AGGACCGAAGGAGCTAACCGCTTTTTTGCACAACATGGGGGATCATGTAACTCGCCTTGATCGTTGGGAA
CCGGAGCTGAATGAAGCCATACCAAACGACGAGCGTGACACCACGATGCCTGCAGCAATGGCAACAACGT
TGCGCAAACTATTAACTGGCGAACTACTTACTCTAGCTTCCCGGCAACAATTAATAGACTGGATGGAGGC
GGATAAAGTTGCAGGACCACTTCTGCGCTCGGCCCTTCCGGCTGGCTGGTTTATTGCTGATAAATCTGGA
GCCGGTGAGCGTGGGTCTCGCGGTATCATTGCAGCACTGGGGCCAGATGGTAAGCCCTCCCGTATCGTAG
TTATCTACACGACGGGGAGTCAGGCAACTATGGATGAACGAAATAGACAGATCGCTGAGATAGGTGCCTC
ACTGATTAAGCATTGGTAACTGTCAGACCAAGTTTACTCATATATACTTTAGATTGATTTAAAACTTCAT
TTTTAATTTAAAAGGATCTAGGTGAAGATCCTTTTTGATAATCTCATGACCAAAATCCCTTAACGTGAGT
TTTCGTTCCACTGAGCGTCAGACCCCGTAGAAAAGATCAAAGGATCTTCTTGAGATCCTTTTTTTCTGCG
CGTAATCTGCTGCTTGCAAACAAAAAAACCACCGCTACCAGCGGTGGTTTGTTTGCCGGATCAAGAGCTA
CCAACTCTTTTTCCGAAGGTAACTGGCTTCAGCAGAGCGCAGATACCAAATACTGTCCTTCTAGTGTAGC
CGTAGTTAGGCCACCACTTCAAGAACTCTGTAGCACCGCCTACATACCTCGCTCTGCTAATCCTGTTACC
AGTGGCTGCTGCCAGTGGCGATAAGTCGTGTCTTACCGGGTTGGACTCAAGACGATAGTTACCGGATAAG
GCGCAGCGGTCGGGCTGAACGGGGGGTTCGTGCACACAGCCCAGCTTGGAGCGAACGACCTACACCGAAC
TGAGATACCTACAGCGTGAGCTATGAGAAAGCGCCACGCTTCCCGAAGGGAGAAAGGCGGACAGGTATCC
GGTAAGCGGCAGGGTCGGAACAGGAGAGCGCACGAGGGAGCTTCCAGGGGGAAACGCCTGGTATCTTTAT
AGTCCTGTCGGGTTTCGCCACCTCTGACTTGAGCGTCGATTTTTGTGATGCTCGTCAGGGGGGCGGAGCC
TATGGAAAAACGCCAGCAACGCGGCCTTTTTACGGTTCCTGGCCTTTTGCTGGCCTTTTGCTCACATGTT
CTTTCCTGCGTTATCCCCTGATTCTGTGGATAACCGTATTACCGCCTTTGAGTGAGCTGATACCGCTCGC
CGCAGCCGAACGACCGAGCGCAGCGAGTCAGTGAGCGAGGAAGCGGAAGAGCGCCTGATGCGGTATTTTC
TCCTTACGCATCTGTGCGGTATTTCACACCGCATATATGGTGCACTCTCAGTACAATCTGCTCTGATGCC
GCATAGTTAAGCCAGTATACACTCCGCTATCGCTACGTGACTGGGTCATGGCTGCGCCCCGACACCCGCC
AACACCCGCTGACGCGCCCTGACGGGCTTGTCTGCTCCCGGCATCCGCTTACAGACAAGCTGTGACCGTC
TCCGGGAGCTGCATGTGTCAGAGGTTTTCACCGTCATCACCGAAACGCGCGAGGCAGCTGCGGTAAAGCT
CATCAGCGTGGTCGTGAAGCGATTCACAGATGTCTGCCTGTTCATCCGCGTCCAGCTCGTTGAGTTTCTC
CAGAAGCGTTAATGTCTGGCTTCTGATAAAGCGGGCCATGTTAAGGGCGGTTTTTTCCTGTTTGGTCACT
GATGCCTCCGTGTAAGGGGGATTTCTGTTCATGGGGGTAATGATACCGATGAAACGAGAGAGGATGCTCA
CGATACGGGTTACTGATGATGAACATGCCCGGTTACTGGAACGTTGTGAGGGTAAACAACTGGCGGTATG
GATGCGGCGGGACCAGAGAAAAATCACTCAGGGTCAATGCCAGCGCTTCGTTAATACAGATGTAGGTGTT
CCACAGGGTAGCCAGCAGCATCCTGCGATGCAGATCCGGAACATAATGGTGCAGGGCGCTGACTTCCGCG
TTTCCAGACTTTACGAAACACGGAAACCGAAGACCATTCATGTTGTTGCTCAGGTCGCAGACGTTTTGCA
GCAGCAGTCGCTTCACGTTCGCTCGCGTATCGGTGATTCATTCTGCTAACCAGTAAGGCAACCCCGCCAG
CCTAGCCGGGTCCTCAACGACAGGAGCACGATCATGCGCACCCGTGGCCAGGACCCAACGCTGCCCGAGA
TGCGCCGCGTGCGGCTGCTGGAGATGGCGGACGCGATGGATATGTTCTGCCAAGGGTTGGTTTGCGCATT
CACAGTTCTCCGCAAGAATTGATTGGCTCCAATTCTTGGAGTGGTGAATCCGTTAGCGAGGTGCCGCCGG
CTTCCATTCAGGTCGAGGTGGCCCGGCTCCATGCACCGCGACGCAACGCGGGGAGGCAGACAAGGTATAG
GGCGGCGCCTACAATCCATGCCAACCCGTTCCATGTGCTCGCCGAGGCGGCATAAATCGCCGTGACGATC
AGCGGTCCAGTGATCGAAGTTAGGCTGGTAAGAGCCGCGAGCGATCCTTGAAGCTGTCCCTGATGGTCGT
CATCTACCTGCCTGGACAGCATGGCCTGCAACGCGGGCATCCCGATGCCGCCGGAAGCGAGAAGAATCAT
AATGGGGAAGGCCATCCAGCCTCGCGTCGCGAACGCCAGCAAGACGTAGCCCAGCGCGTCGGCCGCCATG
CCGGCGATAATGGCCTGCTTCTCGCCGAAACGTTTGGTGGCGGGACCAGTGACGAAGGCTTGAGCGAGGG
CGTGCAAGATTCCGAATACCGCAAGCGACAGGCCGATCATCGTCGCGCTCCAGCGAAAGCGGTCCTCGCC
GAAAATGACCCAGAGCGCTGCCGGCACCTGTCCTACGAGTTGCATGATAAAGAAGACAGTCATAAGTGCG
GCGACGATAGTCATGCCCCGCGCCCACCGGAAGGAGCTGACTGGGTTGAAGGCTCTCAAGGGCATCGGTC
GAGATCCCGGTGCCTAATGAGTGAGCTAACTTACATTAATTGCGTTGCGCTCACTGCCCGCTTTCCAGTC
GGGAAACCTGTCGTGCCAGCTGCATTAATGAATCGGCCAACGCGCGGGGAGAGGCGGTTTGCGTATTGGG
CGCCAGGGTGGTTTTTCTTTTCACCAGTGAGACGGGCAACAGCTGATTGCCCTTCACCGCCTGGCCCTGA
GAGAGTTGCAGCAAGCGGTCCACGCTGGTTTGCCCCAGCAGGCGAAAATCCTGTTTGATGGTGGTTAACG
GCGGGATATAACATGAGCTGTCTTCGGTATCGTCGTATCCCACTACCGAGATATCCGCACCAACGCGCAG
CCCGGACTCGGTAATGGCGCGCATTGCGCCCAGCGCCATCTGATCGTTGGCAACCAGCATCGCAGTGGGA
ACGATGCCCTCATTCAGCATTTGCATGGTTTGTTGAAAACCGGACATGGCACTCCAGTCGCCTTCCCGTT
CCGCTATCGGCTGAATTTGATTGCGAGTGAGATATTTATGCCAGCCAGCCAGACGCAGACGCGCCGAGAC
AGAACTTAATGGGCCCGCTAACAGCGCGATTTGCTGGTGACCCAATGCGACCAGATGCTCCACGCCCAGT
CGCGTACCGTCTTCATGGGAGAAAATAATACTGTTGATGGGTGTCTGGTCAGAGACATCAAGAAATAACG
CCGGAACATTAGTGCAGGCAGCTTCCACAGCAATGGCATCCTGGTCATCCAGCGGATAGTTAATGATCAG
CCCACTGACGCGTTGCGCGAGAAGATTGTGCACCGCCGCTTTACAGGCTTCGACGCCGCTTCGTTCTACC
ATCGACACCACCACGCTGGCACCCAGTTGATCGGCGCGAGATTTAATCGCCGCGACAATTTGCGACGGCG
CGTGCAGGGCCAGACTGGAGGTGGCAACGCCAATCAGCAACGACTGTTTGCCCGCCAGTTGTTGTGCCAC
GCGGTTGGGAATGTAATTCAGCTCCGCCATCGCCGCTTCCACTTTTTCCCGCGTTTTCGCAGAAACGTGG
CTGGCCTGGTTCACCACGCGGGAAACGGTCTGATAAGAGACACCGGCATACTCTGCGACATCGTATAACG
TTACTGGTTTCACATTCACCACCCTGAATTGACTCTCTTCCGGGCGCTATCATGCCATACCGCGAAAGGT
TTTGCGCCATTCGATGGTGTCCGGGATCTCGACGCTCTCCCTTATGCGACTCCTGCATTAGGAAGCAGCC
CAGTAGTAGGTTGAGGCCGTTGAGCACCGCCGCCGCAAGGAATGGTGCATGCAAGGAGATGGCGCCCAAC
AGTCCCCCGGCCACGGGGCCTGCCACCATACCCACGCCGAAACAAGCGCTCATGAGCCCGAAGTGGCGAG
CCCGATCTTCCCCATCGGTGATGTCGGCGATATAGGCGCCAGCAACCGCACCTGTGGCGCCGGTGATGCC
GGCCACGATGCGTCCGGCGTAGAGGATCGAGATCTCGATCCCGCGAAATTAATACGACTCACTATAGGGG
AATTGTGAGCGGATAACAATTCCCCACTAGTAATAATTTTGTTTAACTTTAAGAAGGAGATATACCATGG
AAACTGAAGAAGGTAAACTGGTAATCTGGATTAACGGCGATAAAGGCTATAACGGTCTCGCTGAAGTCGG
TAAGAAATTCGAGAAAGATACCGGAATTAAAGTCACCGTTGAGCATCCGGATAAACTGGAAGAGAAATTC
CCACAGGTTGCGGCAACTGGCGATGGCCCTGACATTATCTTCTGGGCACACGACCGCTTTGGTGGCTACG
CTCAATCTGGCCTGTTGGCTGAAATCACCCCGGACAAAGCGTTCCAGGACAAGCTGTATCCGTTTACCTG
GGATGCCGTACGTTACAACGGCAAGCTGATTGCTTACCCGATCGCTGTTGAAGCGTTATCGCTGATTTAT
AACAAAGACCTGCTGCCGAACCCGCCAAAAACCTGGGAAGAGATCCCGGCGCTGGATAAAGAACTGAAAG
CGAAAGGTAAGAGCGCCCTGATGTTCAACCTGCAAGAACCGTACTTCACCTGGCCGCTGATTGCTGCTGA
CGGGGGTTATGCGTTCAAGTATGAAAACGGCAAGTACGACATTAAAGACGTGGGCGTGGATAACGCTGGC
GCGAAAGCGGGTCTGACCTTCCTGGTTGACCTGATTAAAAACAAACACATGAATGCAGACACCGATTACT
CCATCGCAGAAGCTGCCTTTAATAAAGGCGAAACAGCGATGACCATCAACGGCCCGTGGGCATGGTCCAA
CATCGACACCAGCAAAGTGAATTATGGTGTAACGGTACTGCCGACCTTCAAGGGTCAACCATCCAAACCG
TTCGTTGGCGTGCTGAGCGCAGGTATTAACGCCGCCAGTCCGAACAAAGAGCTGGCAAAAGAGTTCCTCG
AAAACTATCTGCTGACTGATGAAGGTCTGGAAGCGGTTAATAAAGACAAACCGCTGGGTGCCGTAGCGCT
GAAGTCTTACGAGGAAGAGTTGGCGAAAGATCCACGTATTGCCGCCACGATGGAAAACGCCCAGAAAGGT
GAAATCATGCCGAACATCCCGCAGATGTCCGCTTTCTGGTATGCCGTGCGTACTGCGGTGATCAACGCCG
CCAGCGGTCGTCAGACTGTCGATGAAGCCCTTAAAGACGCGCAGACTGGTACCGGCAGCGGCCTGGAAGT
TCTGTTCCAGGGGCCCCATATGCTCGAGGCGGACAAGCGCAAACTCCAAGGTGAGATTGATCGCTGCCTC
AAGAAGGTGTCCGAGGGCGTGGAGCAGTTTGAAGATATTTGGCAGAAGCTCCACAATGCAGCCAACGCGA
ACCAGAAAGAAAAGTATGAGGCTGACCTAAAGAAGGAGATTAAGAAGCTACAACGGCTGAGGGACCAAAT
CAAGACATGGGTAGCGTCCAACGAGATCAAGGACAAGAGGCAGCTTATAGACAACCGCAAGCTCATTGAG
ACGCAAATGGAACGGTTCAAAGTTGTGGAACGAGAGACCAAAACCAAAGCTTACAGCAAAGAGGGCCTGG
GCCTGGCCCAGAAGGTAGATCCTGCCCAGAAGGAGAAGGAAGAGGTTGGCCAGTGGCTCACGAATACCAT
CGACACGCTCAACATGCAGGTGGACCAGTTTGAGAGTGAAGTGGAGTCACTGTCAGTGCAGACACGCAAG
AAGAAGGGCGACAAGGATAAGCAGGACCGGATTGAGGGCTTGAAGCGGCACATCGAGAAGCACCGCTACC
ACGTGCGCATGCTAGAGACCATCCTGCGCATGCTGGACAATGACTCCATCCTCGTTGACGCCATCCGCAA
GATCAAGGACGACGTTGAGTACTATGTTGACTAAGGATCCTAATAGTCTAGAGCTAGCCCTAGGAGATCC
GGCTGCTAACAAAGCCCGAAAGGAAGCTGAGTTGGCTGCTGCCACCGCTGAGCAATAACTAGCATAACCC
CTTGGGGCCTCTAAACGGGTCTTGAGGGGTTTTTTGCTGAAAGGAGGAACTATATCCGGATATCCCGCAA
GAGGCCCGGCAGTACCGGCATAACCAAGCCTATGCCTACAGCATCCAGGGTGACGGTGCCGAGGATGACG
ATGAGCGCATTGTTAGATTTCATACACGGTGCCTGACTGCGTTAGCAATTTAACTGTGATAAACTACCGC
ATTAAAGCTTATCGATGATAAGCTGTCAAACATGAGAA
